>Addgene plasmid #49836 | GBK-Rab6AΔT27NCSC | addgene partial sequence | sequence record 77435 | Gal4_N_term
TCGCCGGAATTTGTAATACGACTCACTATAGGGCGAGCCGCCATCATGGAGGAGCAGAAGCTGATCTCAG
AGGAGGACCTGCATATGGCCATGGAGGCCGAATTCATGTCCACGGGCGGAGACTTCGGGAATCCGCTGAG
GAAATTCAAGCTGGTGTTCCTGGGGGAGCAAAGCGTTGGAAAGAACTCTTTGATCACCAGATTCATGTAT
GACAGTTTTGACAACACCTATCAGGCAACAATTGGCATTGACTTTTTATCAAAAACTATGTACTTGGAGG
ATCGAACAGTACGATTGCAATTATGGGACACAGCAGGTCAAGAGCGGTTCAGGAGCTTGATTCCTAGCTA
CATTCGTGACTCCACTGTGGCAGTTGTTGTTTATGATATCACAAATGTTAACTCATTCCAGCAAACTACA
AAGTGGATTGATGATGTCAGAACAGAAAGAGGAAGTGATGTTATCATCATGCTAGTAGGAAATAAAACAG
ATCTTGCTGACAAGAGGCAAGTGTCAATTGAGGAGGGAGAGAGGAAAGCCAAAGAGCTGAATGTTATGTT
TATTGAAACTAGTGCAAAAGCTGGATACAATGTAAAGCAGCTCTTTCGACGTGTAGCAGCAGCTTTGCCG
GGAATGGAAAGCACACAGGACAGAAGCAGAGAAGATATGATTGACATAAAACTGGAAAAGCCTCAGGAGC
AACCAGTCAGTGAAGGAGGCTAACTCGACCTGCAGCGGCCGCATAACTAGCATAACCCCTTGGGGCCTCT
AAACGGGTCTTGAGGGGTTTTTTGCGCGCTTGCAGCCAAGCTAATTCCGGGCGAATTTCTTATGATTTAT
GATTTTTATTATTAAATAAGTTATAAAAAAAATAAGTGTATACAAATTTTAAAGTGACTCTTAGGTTTTA
AAACGAAAATTCTTATTCTTGAGTAACTCTTTCCTGTAGGTCAGGTTGCTTTCTCAGGTATAGCATGAGG
TCGCTCTTATTGACCACA
