[The description below was written by a language model from this plasmid's Addgene catalogue record.]
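Description:
GBK-Rab6AΔT27NCSC is a yeast expression plasmid built on the Clontech GBK-T7 backbone, a standard yeast two-hybrid "bait" vector. The backbone is about 7.3 kb and the complete plasmid about 7.9 kb. It is propagated at high copy in E. coli under kanamycin selection and is maintained in yeast through the TRP1 auxotrophic marker, which allows growth of trp1 strains on medium lacking tryptophan. The record also lists neomycin/G418 as a selectable marker, which probably reflects the same kanamycin/neomycin-type resistance gene, though the record does not say so. No feature table is provided, so origins of replication and other backbone elements are not documented here.

The insert is a roughly 600 bp human RAB6A cDNA (listed as Rab6A isoform b), cloned between an EcoRI site, which was retained, and an XhoI/SalI junction, which was destroyed. The ADH1 promoter drives its expression as a fusion with the GAL4 DNA-binding domain and a Myc epitope tag, both N-terminal to Rab6A. The Myc tag allows detection of the fusion protein with anti-Myc antibodies.

Two changes were introduced. The first is a threonine 27 to asparagine substitution, a class of mutation in Rab GTPases generally used to favour the GDP-bound, inactive conformation. The second is deletion of the C-terminal cysteine 206, serine 207 and cysteine 208. This CSC motif is the usual site of Rab prenylation, so removing it should prevent lipid modification and membrane anchoring and leave the bait free to enter the yeast nucleus.

The construct is suited to two-hybrid assays that test whether candidate partners fused to an activation domain bind Rab6A in a nucleotide-state-dependent manner, typically alongside wild-type or GTP-locked baits.
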