Addgene plasmid #49836: GBK-Rab6AΔT27NCSC
Purpose: expresses GAL4BD-Rab6AΔT27NCSC in yeast
Depositing lab: Marci Scidmore.
Backbone
  Vector backbone: GBK-T7
  Backbone manufacturer: Clontech
  Backbone size w/o insert (bp): 7300
  Total vector size (bp): 7900
  Vector type: Yeast Expression
  Selectable markers: Neomycin (select with G418), TRP1
Growth in bacteria
  Bacterial resistance: Kanamycin, 50 μg/mL
  Growth temperature: 37°C
  Growth strain: DH5alpha
  Copy number: High Copy
Gene/Insert
  Gene/Insert name: Rab6A (alt name: Rab6A isoform b)
  Species: H. sapiens (human)
  Insert size (bp): 600
  Mutation: threonine 27 to asparagine; deleted cysteine 206, serine 207, cysteine 208
  Entrez Gene: RAB6A (a.k.a. RAB6)
  Promoter: ADHI
  Tag / fusion protein: Gal4 Binding Domain (N terminal on insert); Myc (N terminal on insert)
  Cloning method: Restriction Enzyme; 5′ cloning site EcoRI (not destroyed); 3′ cloning site XhoI/SalI (destroyed during cloning)
  Sequencing primers: 5′ T7 (TAATACGACTCACTATAGGG)
Resource information
  A portion of this plasmid was derived from a plasmid made by: Rab6A cDNA derived from pCDNA3.1+Rab6A purchased from Missouri S&T cDNA Resource Center
Terms and licenses: Academic/Nonprofit Terms; Industry Terms: Not Available to Industry
How to cite: GBK-Rab6AΔT27NCSC was a gift from Marci Scidmore (Addgene plasmid # 49836)
